Addgene plasmid #139826: pFUW-tetO-Myb
Purpose: doxycycline-inducible expression of mouse Myb in mammalian cells
Depositing lab: Filipe Pereira. Depositing organization: Lund University. Publication: Direct reprogramming of fibroblasts into antigen-presenting dendritic cells. Rosa FF, Pires CF, Kurochkin I, Ferreira AG, Gomes AM, Palma LG, Shaiv K, Solanas L, Azenha C, Papatsenko D, Schulz O, Reis e Sousa C, Pereira CF. Sci Immunol. 2018 Dec 7;3(30). pii: 3/30/eaau4292. doi: 10.1126/sciimmunol.aau4292. PubMed 30530727.
Backbone
  Vector backbone: pFUW-tetO
  Vector type: Mammalian Expression, Lentiviral
Growth in bacteria
  Bacterial resistance: Ampicillin, 100 μg/mL
  Growth temperature: 37°C
  Growth strain: NEB Stable
  Copy number: High Copy
Gene/Insert
  Gene/Insert name: Myb
  Species: M. musculus (mouse)
  Insert size (bp): 2268
  Mutation: P94H and Q619R- Please see depositor comment below.
  GenBank ID: NM_001198914.1
  Entrez Gene: Myb (a.k.a. c-myb)
  Promoter: TRE-mCMV
  Cloning method: Restriction Enzyme; 5′ cloning site EcoRI (unknown if destroyed); 3′ cloning site EcoRI (unknown if destroyed)
  Sequencing primers: 5′ TCCACGCTGTTTTGACCTCC
Terms and licenses: Academic/Nonprofit Terms; Industry Terms: Not Available to Industry
Depositor comments: Depositor confirms these point mutations in Myb do not affect plasmid function.
How to cite: pFUW-tetO-Myb was a gift from Filipe Pereira (Addgene plasmid # 139826 ; http://n2t.net/addgene:139826 ; RRID:Addgene_139826)
