[The description below was written by a language model from this plasmid's Addgene catalogue record and pLannotate feature annotations shown in this document.]
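Description:
pFUW-tetO-Myb is a lentiviral transfer plasmid for doxycycline-inducible expression of mouse Myb (c-Myb) in mammalian cells, built on the pFUW-tetO backbone. It is maintained in E. coli through a high-copy ColE1/pUC-type origin with ampicillin selection (AmpR); an f1 origin is also present. Outside the viral region, the backbone carries an SV40/EM7-driven bleomycin/Zeocin resistance cassette (BleoR). Because this cassette lies beyond the 3′ LTR, it would not be packaged into virus.

The viral genome is transcribed from a CMV enhancer/promoter fused to a truncated HIV-1 5′ LTR. This is followed by the Ψ packaging signal with a partial gag sequence, the Rev response element for Rev-dependent nuclear export, and the cPPT/CTS element. The internal expression cassette is a tetracycline response element with seven tetO copies joined to a minimal CMV promoter (TRE-mCMV), driving the roughly 2.3 kb Myb coding sequence cloned at EcoRI sites. A WPRE downstream enhances transcript expression, and the unit ends with a truncated 3′ LTR region and a bGH polyadenylation signal. No epitope tag or reporter is annotated.

Induction requires a tetracycline-controlled transactivator supplied separately, as none is encoded on the plasmid. The insert carries two point substitutions, P94H and Q619R, which the depositor states do not affect function. Myb is a transcriptional activator involved in the proliferation and differentiation of haematopoietic progenitors. The plasmid comes from work on direct reprogramming of fibroblasts into antigen-presenting dendritic cells, which suggests use as an inducible transcription factor in such experiments, although the record does not specify its exact role.
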