Features (pLannotate 1.2.2; 32 found; start..end, strand, type, name):
    127..227     +  CDS            Rev (fragment): human immunodeficiency virus 1 (HIV-1) Rev protein; rev; enhances nuclear export of unspliced and incompletely spliced viral mRNAs
    277..394     +  misc_feature   cPPT/CTS: central polypurine tract and central termination sequence of HIV-1
    451..721     +  protein_bind   tetracycline response element: contains seven copies of the tetracycline operator tetO tetracycline repressor TetR
    732..749     +  misc_feature   MCS (fragment): pUC18/19 multiple cloning site
    754..792     +  promoter       minimal CMV promoter: human cytomegalovirus (CMV) immediate early promoter
    896..3160    +  CDS            Myb: MYB_MOUSE - Experimental evidence at protein level: Swiss-Prot protein existence level 1. Transcriptional activator; DNA-binding protein that specifically recognize the sequence 5'-YAAC[GT]G-3'. Plays an important role in the control of proliferation and differentiation of hematopoietic progenitor cells. From Mus musculus (Mouse).
   3170..3193    +  misc_feature   MCS (fragment): pBluescript multiple cloning site
   3193..3781    +  misc_feature   WPRE: woodchuck hepatitis virus posttranscriptional regulatory element
   3718..4299    +  CDS            nef (fragment): NEF_HV1H2 - Experimental evidence at protein level: Swiss-Prot protein existence level 1. Extracellular Nef protein targets CD4(+) T-lymphocytes for apoptosis by interacting with CXCR4 surface receptors. From Human immunodeficiency virus type 1 group M subtype B (isolate HXB2) (HIV-1).
   4306..4486    +  LTR            5' LTR (truncated): truncated 5' long terminal repeat (LTR) from HIV-1
   4518..4742    +  polyA_signal   bGH poly(A) signal: bovine growth hormone polyadenylation signal
   4746..4767    +  promoter       SV40 promoter (fragment): SV40 enhancer and early promoter
   4788..5216    +  rep_origin     f1 ori (sequence partly withheld): f1 bacteriophage origin of replication; arrow indicates direction of (+) strand synthesis
   5230..5559    +  promoter       SV40 promoter: SV40 enhancer and early promoter
   5607..5654    +  promoter       EM7 promoter: synthetic bacterial promoter&nbsp
   5673..6047    +  CDS            BleoR: antibiotic-binding protein; Sh ble from Streptoalloteichus hindustanus; confers resistance to bleomycin, phleomycin, and Zeocin™
   6057..6182    +  CDS            ble (fragment): BLE_KLEPN - Experimental evidence at protein level: Swiss-Prot protein existence level 1. Binding protein with a strong affinity to the bleomycin family of antibiotics. Binds to CL990; an antimitotic-antibiotic compound. From Klebsiella pneumoniae.
   6177..6298    +  polyA_signal   SV40 poly(A) signal: SV40 polyadenylation signal
   6369..6391    -  protein_bind   lac operator (fragment): The lac repressor binds to the lac operator to inhibit transcription in E. coli. This inhibition can be relieved by adding lactose or isopropyl-β-D-thiogalactopyranoside (IPTG). lac repressor encoded by lacI
   6395..6425    -  promoter       lac promoter: promoter for the E. coli lac operon
   6440..6461    -  protein_bind   CAP binding site: CAP binding activates transcription in the presence of cAMP. E. coli catabolite activator protein
   6474..6566    -  CDS            lacI (fragment): lac repressor; lacI; The lac repressor binds to the lac operator to inhibit transcription in E. coli. This inhibition can be relieved by adding lactose or isopropyl-β-D-thiogalactopyranoside (IPTG).
   6749..7337    -  rep_origin     ori: high-copy-number ColE1/pMB1/pBR322/pUC origin of replication
   7508..8368    -  CDS            AmpR: β-lactamase; bla; confers resistance to ampicillin, carbenicillin, and related antibiotics
   8369..8473    -  promoter       AmpR promoter: bla
   8532..8584    -  misc_feature   bom (fragment): basis of mobility region from pBR322
   8739..9118    +  enhancer       CMV enhancer: human cytomegalovirus immediate early enhancer
   9119..9318    +  promoter       CMV promoter: human cytomegalovirus (CMV) immediate early promoter
   9336..9516    +  LTR            5' LTR (truncated): truncated 5' long terminal repeat (LTR) from HIV-1
   9563..9688    +  misc_feature   HIV-1 Ψ: packaging signal of human immunodeficiency virus type 1
   9672..10035   +  CDS            HIV-1 gag (fragment): gag protein from human immunodeficiency virus 1; gag
  10181..10414   +  misc_feature   RRE: The Rev response element (RRE) of HIV-1 allows for Rev-dependent mRNA export from the nucleus to the cytoplasm.
>Addgene plasmid #139826 | pFUW-tetO-Myb | addgene full sequence | sequence record 292066 | Addgene NGS Result
AATTGGCTGTGGTATATAAAATTATTCATAATGATAGTAGGAGGCTTGGTAGGTTTAAGAATAGTTTTTG
CTGTACTTTCTATAGTGAATAGAGTTAGGCAGGGATATTCACCATTATCGTTTCAGACCCACCTCCCAAC
CCCGAGGGGACCCGACAGGCCCGAAGGAATAGAAGAAGAAGGTGGAGAGAGAGACAGAGACAGATCCATT
CGATTAGTGAACGGATCGGCACTGCGTGCGCCAATTCTGCAGACAAATGGCAGTATTCATCCACAATTTT
AAAAGAAAAGGGGGGATTGGGGGGTACAGTGCAGGGGAAAGAATAGTAGACATAATAGCAACAGACATAC
AAACTAAAGAATTACAAAAACAAATTACAAAAATTCAAAATTTTCGGGTTTATTACAGGGACAGCAGAGA
TCCAGTTTGGTTAGATCTCGAGTTTACCACTCCCTATCAGTGATAGAGAAAAGTGAAAGTCGAGTTTACC
ACTCCCTATCAGTGATAGAGAAAAGTGAAAGTCGAGTTTACCACTCCCTATCAGTGATAGAGAAAAGTGA
AAGTCGAGTTTACCACTCCCTATCAGTGATAGAGAAAAGTGAAAGTCGAGTTTACCACTCCCTATCAGTG
ATAGAGAAAAGTGAAAGTCGAGTTTACCACTCCCTATCAGTGATAGAGAAAAGTGAAAGTCGAGTTTACC
ACTCCCTATCAGTGATAGAGAAAAGTGAAAGTCGAGCTCGGTACCCGGGTCGAGGTAGGCGTGTACGGTG
GGAGGCCTATATAAGCAGAGCTCGTTTAGTGAACCGTCAGATCGCCTGGAGACGCCATCCACGCTGTTTT
GACCTCCATAGAAGACACCGGGACCGATCCAGCCTCCGCGGCCCCGAATTGATCCATGGCCCGGAGACCC
CGACACAGCATCTACAGTAGCGATGAAGATGATGAAGACATTGAGATGTGTGACCATGACTACGATGGGC
TGCTGCCCAAATCTGGAAAGCGTCACTTGGGGAAAACTAGGTGGACAAGGGAAGAGGATGAGAAGCTGAA
GAAGCTGGTGGAACAGAACGGAACAGACGACTGGAAAGTCATTGCCAATTATCTGCCCAACCGGACAGAT
GTGCAGTGCCAACACCGGTGGCAGAAAGTGCTGAACCCTGAACTCATCAAAGGTCACTGGACCAAAGAAG
AAGATCAGAGAGTCATAGAGCTTGTCCAGAAATATGGTCCGAAGCGTTGGTCTGTTATTGCCAAGCACTT
AAAAGGGAGAATTGGAAAGCAGTGTCGGGAGAGGTGGCACAACCATTTGAATCCAGAAGTTAAGAAAACC
TCCTGGACAGAAGAGGAGGACAGAATCATTTACCAGGCACACAAGCGTCTGGGGAACAGATGGGCAGAGA
TCGCAAAGCTGCTGCCCGGACGGACTGATAATGCTATCAAGAACCACTGGAATTCCACCATGCGTCGCAA
GGTGGAACAGGAAGGCTACCTGCAGGAGCCTTCCAAAGCCAGCCAGACGCCAGTGGCCACGAGCTTCCAG
AAGAACAATCATTTGATGGGGTTTGGGCATGCCTCACCTCCATCTCAGCTCTCTCCAAGTGGCCAGTCCT
CCGTCAACAGCGAATATCCCTATTACCACATCGCCGAAGCACAAAACATCTCCAGTCACGTTCCCTATCC
TGTCGCATTGCATGTTAATATAGTCAACGTCCCTCAGCCGGCTGCGGCAGCCATCCAGAGACACTATAAC
GACGAAGACCCTGAGAAGGAAAAGCGAATAAAGGAGCTGGAGTTGCTCCTGATGTCAACAGAGAACGAGC
TGAAGGGACAGCAGGCATTACCAACACAGAACCACACTTGCAGCTACCCCGGGTGGCACAGCACCTCCAT
TGTGGACCAGACCAGACCTCATGGGGATAGTGCACCTGTTTCCTGTTTGGGAGAACACCATGCCACCCCA
TCTCTGCCTGCAGATCCCGGCTCCCTACCTGAAGAAAGTGCCTCACCAGCAAGGTGCATGATCGTCCACC
AGGGCACCATTCTGGACAATGTTAAGAACCTCTTAGAATTTGCAGAAACACTCCAGTTTATAGATTCTGA
TTCTTCGTGGTGTGATCTCAGCAGTTTTGAATTCTCTGAAGAAGCGGCAGCTTTTTCACCTAGCCAGCAG
CCCACAGGCAAAGCCTTCCAGCTTCAGCAAAGAGAGGGCCATGGGACTAGATCTGCAGGAGAGCCTAGCC
TGAGGGTGACCAGGCGAGTGCTGAGCGAGGCATCCCTCGGCCCAGACTCACCCCAAGCGAGGCACAGCAA
GGTTCCGCTGGTCGTCCTACGAAAAAGGCGGGGCCAGGCCAGCCCCCTAGCCGCTGGAGAGCCTAGCCCC
TCCCTCTTTGCTGACGTCATCAGCTCAACTCTCAAGCGTTCCCCTGTCAAAAGCCTACCCTTCTCTCCCT
CGCAGTTCTTGAACACTTCCAGCAACCATGAAAGCTCGGGCTTAGATGCACCTACCTTACCCTCCACTCC
TCTCATTGGTCACAAACTGACACCATGTCGAGACCAGACTGTGAAAACCCAGAAGGAAAATTCCATCTTT
AGAACTCCAGCTATCAAAAGGTCAATCCTCGAAAGCTCTCCTCGAACTCCCACACCATTCAAACATGCCC
TTGCAGCTCAAGAAATTAAATACGGTCCCCTGAAGATGCTACCTCAGACCCCCTCCCATGCAGTGGAGGA
CCTACAAGATGTGATTAAGCGGGAATCGGATGAATCTGGAATTGTTGCTGAGTTTCAAGAGAGTGGACCA
CCGTTACTGAAAAAAATCAAGCAGGAGGTGGAGTCGCCAACTGAGAAATCGGGAAACTTCTTCTGCTCAA
ACCACTGGGCAGAGAACAGCCTGAGCACCCAGCTGTTCTCGCAGGCGTCTCCTGTGGCAGATGCCCCAAA
TATTCTTACAAGCTCTGTTTTAATGACACCTGTATCAGAAGATGAAGACAATGTCCTCAAAGCCTTTACC
GTACCTAAGAACAGGCCCCTGGTGGGTCCCTTGCAGCCATGCAGTGGTGCCTGGGAGCCAGCATCCTGTG
GGAAGACAGAGGACCAGATGACGGCCTCCGGTCCGGCTCGGAAATACGTGAACGCGTTCTCAGCTCGAAC
TCTGGTCATGTGAGCGGCCAATTCGATATCAAGCTTATCGATAATCAACCTCTGGATTACAAAATTTGTG
AAAGATTGACTGGTATTCTTAACTATGTTGCTCCTTTTACGCTATGTGGATACGCTGCTTTAATGCCTTT
GTATCATGCTATTGCTTCCCGTATGGCTTTCATTTTCTCCTCCTTGTATAAATCCTGGTTGCTGTCTCTT
TATGAGGAGTTGTGGCCCGTTGTCAGGCAACGTGGCGTGGTGTGCACTGTGTTTGCTGACGCAACCCCCA
CTGGTTGGGGCATTGCCACCACCTGTCAGCTCCTTTCCGGGACTTTCGCTTTCCCCCTCCCTATTGCCAC
GGCGGAACTCATCGCCGCCTGCCTTGCCCGCTGCTGGACAGGGGCTCGGCTGTTGGGCACTGACAATTCC
GTGGTGTTGTCGGGGAAATCATCGTCCTTTCCTTGGCTGCTCGCCTGTGTTGCCACCTGGATTCTGCGCG
GGACGTCCTTCTGCTACGTCCCTTCGGCCCTCAATCCAGCGGACCTTCCTTCCCGCGGCCTGCTGCCGGC
TCTGCGGCCTCTTCCGCGTCTTCGCCTTCGCCCTCAGACGAGTCGGATCTCCCTTTGGGCCGCCTCCCCG
CATCGATACCGTCGACCTCGAGACCTAGAAAAACATGGAGCAATCACAAGTAGCAATACAGCAGCTACCA
ATGCTGATTGTGCCTGGCTAGAAGCACAAGAGGAGGAGGAGGTGGGTTTTCCAGTCACACCTCAGGTACC
TTTAAGACCAATGACTTACAAGGCAGCTGTAGATCTTAGCCACTTTTTAAAAGAAAAGGGGGGACTGGAA
GGGCTAATTCACTCCCAACGAAGACAAGATATCCTTGATCTGTGGATCTACCACACACAAGGCTACTTCC
CTGATTGGCAGAACTACACACCAGGGCCAGGGATCAGATATCCACTGACCTTTGGATGGTGCTACAAGCT
AGTACCAGTTGAGCAAGAGAAGGTAGAAGAAGCCAATGAAGGAGAGAACACCCGCTTGTTACACCCTGTG
AGCCTGCATGGGATGGATGACCCGGAGAGAGAAGTATTAGAGTGGAGGTTTGACAGCCGCCTAGCATTTC
ATCACATGGCCCGAGAGCTGCATCCGGACTGTACTGGGTCTCTCTGGTTAGACCAGATCTGAGCCTGGGA
GCTCTCTGGCTAACTAGGGAACCCACTGCTTAAGCCTCAATAAAGCTTGCCTTGAGTGCTTCAAGTAGTG
TGTGCCCGTCTGTTGTGTGACTCTGGTAACTAGAGATCCCTCAGACCCTTTTAGTCAGTGTGGAAAATCT
CTAGCAGGGCCCGTTTAAACCCGCTGATCAGCCTCGACTGTGCCTTCTAGTTGCCAGCCATCTGTTGTTT
GCCCCTCCCCCGTGCCTTCCTTGACCCTGGAAGGTGCCACTCCCACTGTCCTTTCCTAATAAAATGAGGA
AATTGCATCGCATTGTCTGAGTAGGTGTCATTCTATTCTGGGGGGTGGGGTGGGGCAGGACAGCAAGGGG
GAGGATTGGGAAGACAATAGCAGGCATGCTGGGGATGCGGTGGGCTCTATGGCTTCTGAGGCGGAAAGAA
CCAGCTGGGGCTCTAGGGGGTATCCCC
[124 nt withheld, positions 4788-4911]
C
[91 nt withheld, positions 4913-5003]
A
[49 nt withheld, positions 5005-5053]
CCTTTGACGTTGGAGTCCACGTTCTTT
[37 nt withheld, positions 5081-5117]
ACCCTATCTCGGTCTATTCTTTTGATTTATAAGGGATTTTGCCGATTTCGGCCTATTGGTTAAAAAATGA
GCTGATTTAACAAAAATTTAACGCGAATTAATTCTGTGGAATGTGTGTCAGTTAGGGTGTGGAAAGTCCC
CAGGCTCCCCAGCAGGCAGAAGTATGCAAAGCATGCATCTCAATTAGTCAGCAACCAGGTGTGGAAAGTC
CCCAGGCTCCCCAGCAGGCAGAAGTATGCAAAGCATGCATCTCAATTAGTCAGCAACCATAGTCCCGCCC
CTAACTCCGCCCATCCCGCCCCTAACTCCGCCCAGTTCCGCCCATTCTCCGCCCCATGGCTGACTAATTT
TTTTTATTTATGCAGAGGCCGAGGCCGCCTCTGCCTCTGAGCTATTCCAGAAGTAGTGAGGAGGCTTTTT
TGGAGGCCTAGGCTTTTGCAAAAAGCTCCCGGGAGCTTGTATATCCATTTTCGGATCTGATCAGCACGTG
TTGACAATTAATCATCGGCATAGTATATCGGCATAGTATAATACGACAAGGTGAGGAACTAAACCATGGC
CAAGTTGACCAGTGCCGTTCCGGTGCTCACCGCGCGCGACGTCGCCGGAGCGGTCGAGTTCTGGACCGAC
CGGCTCGGGTTCTCCCGGGACTTCGTGGAGGACGACTTCGCCGGTGTGGTCCGGGACGACGTGACCCTGT
TCATCAGCGCGGTCCAGGACCAGGTGGTGCCGGACAACACCCTGGCCTGGGTGTGGGTGCGCGGCCTGGA
CGAGCTGTACGCCGAGTGGTCGGAGGTCGTGTCCACGAACTTCCGGGACGCCTCCGGGCCGGCCATGACC
GAGATCGGCGAGCAGCCGTGGGGGCGGGAGTTCGCCCTGCGCGACCCGGCCGGCAACTGCGTGCACTTCG
TGGCCGAGGAGCAGGACTGACACGTGCTACGAGATTTCGATTCCACCGCCGCCTTCTATGAAAGGTTGGG
CTTCGGAATCGTTTTCCGGGACGCCGGCTGGATGATCCTCCAGCGCGGGGATCTCATGCTGGAGTTCTTC
GCCCACCCCAACTTGTTTATTGCAGCTTATAATGGTTACAAATAAAGCAATAGCATCACAAATTTCACAA
ATAAAGCATTTTTTTCACTGCATTCTAGTTGTGGTTTGTCCAAACTCATCAATGTATCTTATCATGTCTG
TATACCGTCGACCTCTAGCTAGAGCTTGGCGTAATCATGGTCATAGCTGTTTCCTGTGTGAAATTGTTAT
CCGCTCACAATTCCACACAACATACGAGCCGGAAGCATAAAGTGTAAAGCCTGGGGTGCCTAATGAGTGA
GCTAACTCACATTAATTGCGTTGCGCTCACTGCCCGCTTTCCAGTCGGGAAACCTGTCGTGCCAGCTGCA
TTAATGAATCGGCCAACGCGCGGGGAGAGGCGGTTTGCGTATTGGGCGCTCTTCCGCTTCCTCGCTCACT
GACTCGCTGCGCTCGGTCGTTCGGCTGCGGCGAGCGGTATCAGCTCACTCAAAGGCGGTAATACGGTTAT
CCACAGAATCAGGGGATAACGCAGGAAAGAACATGTGAGCAAAAGGCCAGCAAAAGGCCAGGAACCGTAA
AAAGGCCGCGTTGCTGGCGTTTTTCCATAGGCTCCGCCCCCCTGACGAGCATCACAAAAATCGACGCTCA
AGTCAGAGGTGGCGAAACCCGACAGGACTATAAAGATACCAGGCGTTTCCCCCTGGAAGCTCCCTCGTGC
GCTCTCCTGTTCCGACCCTGCCGCTTACCGGATACCTGTCCGCCTTTCTCCCTTCGGGAAGCGTGGCGCT
TTCTCATAGCTCACGCTGTAGGTATCTCAGTTCGGTGTAGGTCGTTCGCTCCAAGCTGGGCTGTGTGCAC
GAACCCCCCGTTCAGCCCGACCGCTGCGCCTTATCCGGTAACTATCGTCTTGAGTCCAACCCGGTAAGAC
ACGACTTATCGCCACTGGCAGCAGCCACTGGTAACAGGATTAGCAGAGCGAGGTATGTAGGCGGTGCTAC
AGAGTTCTTGAAGTGGTGGCCTAACTACGGCTACACTAGAAGAACAGTATTTGGTATCTGCGCTCTGCTG
AAGCCAGTTACCTTCGGAAAAAGAGTTGGTAGCTCTTGATCCGGCAAACAAACCACCGCTGGTAGCGGTG
GTTTTTTTGTTTGCAAGCAGCAGATTACGCGCAGAAAAAAAGGATCTCAAGAAGATCCTTTGATCTTTTC
TACGGGGTCTGACGCTCAGTGGAACGAAAACTCACGTTAAGGGATTTTGGTCATGAGATTATCAAAAAGG
ATCTTCACCTAGATCCTTTTAAATTAAAAATGAAGTTTTAAATCAATCTAAAGTATATATGAGTAAACTT
GGTCTGACAGTTACCAATGCTTAATCAGTGAGGCACCTATCTCAGCGATCTGTCTATTTCGTTCATCCAT
AGTTGCCTGACTCCCCGTCGTGTAGATAACTACGATACGGGAGGGCTTACCATCTGGCCCCAGTGCTGCA
ATGATACCGCGAGACCCACGCTCACCGGCTCCAGATTTATCAGCAATAAACCAGCCAGCCGGAAGGGCCG
AGCGCAGAAGTGGTCCTGCAACTTTATCCGCCTCCATCCAGTCTATTAATTGTTGCCGGGAAGCTAGAGT
AAGTAGTTCGCCAGTTAATAGTTTGCGCAACGTTGTTGCCATTGCTACAGGCATCGTGGTGTCACGCTCG
TCGTTTGGTATGGCTTCATTCAGCTCCGGTTCCCAACGATCAAGGCGAGTTACATGATCCCCCATGTTGT
GCAAAAAAGCGGTTAGCTCCTTCGGTCCTCCGATCGTTGTCAGAAGTAAGTTGGCCGCAGTGTTATCACT
CATGGTTATGGCAGCACTGCATAATTCTCTTACTGTCATGCCATCCGTAAGATGCTTTTCTGTGACTGGT
GAGTACTCAACCAAGTCATTCTGAGAATAGTGTATGCGGCGACCGAGTTGCTCTTGCCCGGCGTCAATAC
GGGATAATACCGCGCCACATAGCAGAACTTTAAAAGTGCTCATCATTGGAAAACGTTCTTCGGGGCGAAA
ACTCTCAAGGATCTTACCGCTGTTGAGATCCAGTTCGATGTAACCCACTCGTGCACCCAACTGATCTTCA
GCATCTTTTACTTTCACCAGCGTTTCTGGGTGAGCAAAAACAGGAAGGCAAAATGCCGCAAAAAAGGGAA
TAAGGGCGACACGGAAATGTTGAATACTCATACTCTTCCTTTTTCAATATTATTGAAGCATTTATCAGGG
TTATTGTCTCATGAGCGGATACATATTTGAATGTATTTAGAAAAATAAACAAATAGGGGTTCCGCGCACA
TTTCCCCGAAAAGTGCCACCTGACGTCGACGGATCGGGAGATCTCCCGATCCCCTATGGTGCACTCTCAG
TACAATCTGCTCTGATGCCGCATAGTTAAGCCAGTATCTGCTCCCTGCTTGTGTGTTGGAGGTCGCTGAG
TAGTGCGCGAGCAAAATTTAAGCTACAACAAGGCAAGGCTTGACCGACAATTGCATGAAGAATCTGCTTA
GGGTTAGGCGTTTTGCGCTGCTTCGCGATGTACGGGCCAGATATACGCGTTGACATTGATTATTGACTAG
TTATTAATAGTAATCAATTACGGGGTCATTAGTTCATAGCCCATATATGGAGTTCCGCGTTACATAACTT
ACGGTAAATGGCCCGCCTGGCTGACCGCCCAACGACCCCCGCCCATTGACGTCAATAATGACGTATGTTC
CCATAGTAACGCCAATAGGGACTTTCCATTGACGTCAATGGGTGGAGTATTTACGGTAAACTGCCCACTT
GGCAGTACATCAAGTGTATCATATGCCAAGTACGCCCCCTATTGACGTCAATGACGGTAAATGGCCCGCC
TGGCATTATGCCCAGTACATGACCTTATGGGACTTTCCTACTTGGCAGTACATCTACGTATTAGTCATCG
CTATTACCATGGTGATGCGGTTTTGGCAGTACATCAATGGGCGTGGATAGCGGTTTGACTCACGGGGATT
TCCAAGTCTCCACCCCATTGACGTCAATGGGAGTTTGTTTTGGCACCAAAATCAACGGGACTTTCCAAAA
TGTCGTAACAACTCCGCCCCATTGACGCAAATGGGCGGTAGGCGTGTACGGTGGGAGGTCTATATAAGCA
GCGCGTTTTGCCTGTACTGGGTCTCTCTGGTTAGACCAGATCTGAGCCTGGGAGCTCTCTGGCTAACTAG
GGAACCCACTGCTTAAGCCTCAATAAAGCTTGCCTTGAGTGCTTCAAGTAGTGTGTGCCCGTCTGTTGTG
TGACTCTGGTAACTAGAGATCCCTCAGACCCTTTTAGTCAGTGTGGAAAATCTCTAGCAGTGGCGCCCGA
ACAGGGACTTGAAAGCGAAAGGGAAACCAGAGGAGCTCTCTCGACGCAGGACTCGGCTTGCTGAAGCGCG
CACGGCAAGAGGCGAGGGGCGGCGACTGGTGAGTACGCCAAAAATTTTGACTAGCGGAGGCTAGAAGGAG
AGAGATGGGTGCGAGAGCGTCAGTATTAAGCGGGGGAGAATTAGATCGCGATGGGAAAAAATTCGGTTAA
GGCCAGGGGGAAAGAAAAAATATAAATTAAAACATATAGTATGGGCAAGCAGGGAGCTAGAACGATTCGC
AGTTAATCCTGGCCTGTTAGAAACATCAGAAGGCTGTAGACAAATACTGGGACAGCTACAACCATCCCTT
CAGACAGGATCAGAAGAACTTAGATCATTATATAATACAGTAGCAACCCTCTATTGTGTGCATCAAAGGA
TAGAGATAAAAGACACCAAGGAAGCTTTAGACAAGATAGAGGAAGAGCAAAACAAAAGTAAGACCACCGC
ACAGCAAGCGGCCGCTGATCTTCAGACCTGGAGGAGGAGATATGAGGGACAATTGGAGAAGTGAATTATA
TAAATATAAAGTAGTAAAAATTGAACCATTAGGAGTAGCACCCACCAAGGCAAAGAGAAGAGTGGTGCAG
AGAGAAAAAAGAGCAGTGGGAATAGGAGCTTTGTTCCTTGGGTTCTTGGGAGCAGCAGGAAGCACTATGG
GCGCAGCGTCAATGACGCTGACGGTACAGGCCAGACAATTATTGTCTGGTATAGTGCAGCAGCAGAACAA
TTTGCTGAGGGCTATTGAGGCGCAACAGCATCTGTTGCAACTCACAGTCTGGGGCATCAAGCAGCTCCAG
GCAAGAATCCTGGCTGTGGAAAGATACCTAAAGGATCAACAGCTCCTGGGGATTTGGGGTTGCTCTGGAA
AACTCATTTGCACCACTGCTGTGCCTTGGAATGCTAGTTGGAGTAATAAATCTCTGGAACAGATTTGGAA
TCACACGACCTGGATGGAGTGGGACAGAGAAATTAACAATTACACAAGCTTAATACACTCCTTAATTGAA
GAATCGCAAAACCAGCAAGAAAAGAATGAACAAGAATTATTGGAATTAGATAAATGGGCAAGTTTGTGGA
ATTGGTTTAACATAACA
